>Addgene plasmid #154673 | pEPYC1CB0328 | depositor full sequence | sequence record 299603 | pEPYC1CB0328 sequence 7346 bps
GCAATTGTCTTCTGCACGAAGTGGTTTAAACTATCAGTGTTTGACAGGATATATTGGCGGGTAAACCTAA
GAGAAAAGAGCGTTTATTAGAATAATCGGATATTTAAAAGGGCGTGAAAAGGTTTATCCGTTCGTCCATT
TGTATGTGCATGCCAACCACAGGGTTCCCCAGATCAGGCGCTGGCTGCTGAACCCCCAGCCGGAACTGAC
CCCACAAGGCCCTAGCGTTTGCAATGCACCAGGTCATCATTGACCCAGGCGTGTTCCACCAGGCCGCTGC
CTCGCAACTCTTCGCAGGCTTCGCCGACCTGCTCGCGCCACTTCTTCACGCGGGTGGAATCCGATCCGCA
CATGAGGCGGAAGGTTTCCAGCTTGAGCGGGTACGGCTCCCGGTGCGAGCTGAAATAGTCGAACATCCGT
CGGGCCGTCGGCGACAGCTTGCGGTACTTCTCCCATATGAATTTCGTGTAGTGGTCGCCAGCAAACAGCA
CGACGATTTCCTCGTCGATCAGGACCTGGCAACGGGACGTTTTCTTGCCACGGTCCAGGACGCGGAAGCG
GTGCAGCAGCGACACCGATTCCAGGTGCCCAACGCGGTCGGACGTGAAGCCCATCGCCGTCGCCTGTAGG
CGCGACAGGCATTCCTCGGCCTTCGTGTAATACCGGCCATTGATCGACCAGCCCAGGTCCTGGCAAAGCT
CGTAGAACGTGAAGGTGATCGGCTCGCCGATAGGGGTGCGCTTCGCGTACTCCAACACCTGCTGCCACAC
CAGTTCGTCATCGTCGGCCCGCAGCTCGACGCCGGTGTAGGTGATCTTCACGTCCTTGTTGACGTGGAAA
ATGACCTTGTTTTGCAGCGCCTCGCGCGGGATTTTCTTGTTGCGCGTGGTGAACAGGGCAGAGCGGGCCG
TGTCGTTTGGCATCGCTCGCATCGTGTCCGGCCACGGCGCAATATCGAACAAGGAAAGCTGCATTTCCTT
GATCTGCTGCTTCGTGTGTTTCAGCAACGCGGCCTGCTTGGCCTCGCTGACCTGTTTTGCCAGGTCCTCG
CCGGCGGTTTTTCGCTTCTTGGTCGTCATAGTTCCTCGCGTGTCGATGGTCATCGACTTCGCCAAACCTG
CCGCCTCCTGTTCAAGACGACGCGAACGCTCCACGGCGGCCGATGGCGCGGGCAGGGCAGGGGGAGCCAG
TTGCACGCTGTCGCGCTCGATCTTGGCCGTAGCTTGCTGGACCATCGAGCCGACGGACTGGAAGGTTTCG
CGGGGCGCACGCATGACGGTGCGGCTTGCGATGGTTTCGGCATCCTCGGCGGAAAACCCCGCGTCGATCA
GTTCTTGCCTGTATGCCTTCCGGTCAAACGTCCGATTCATTCACCCTCCTTGCGGGATTGCCCCGACTCA
CGCCGGGGCAATGTGCCCTTATTCCTGATTTGACCCGCCTGGTGCCTTGGTGTCCAGATAATCCACCTTA
TCGGCAATGAAGTCGGTCCCGTAGACCGTCTGGCCGTCCTTCTCGTACTTGGTATTCCGAATCTTGCCCT
GCACGAATACCAGCGACCCCTTGCCCAAATACTTGCCGTGGGCCTCGGCCTGAGAGCCAAAACACTTGAT
GCGGAAGAAGTCGGTGCGCTCCTGCTTGTCGCCGGCATCGTTGCGCCACATCTAGGATCTGCCAGGAACC
GTAAAAAGGCCGCGTTGCTGGCGTTTTTCCATAGGCTCCGCCCCCCTGACGAGCATCACAAAAATCGACG
CTCAAGTCAGAGGTGGCGAAACCCGACAGGACTATAAAGATACCAGGCGTTTCCCCCTGGAAGCTCCCTC
GTGCGCTCTCCTGTTCCGACCCTGCCGCTTACCGGATACCTGTCCGCCTTTCTCCCTTCGGGAAGCGTGG
CGCTTTCTCATAGCTCACGCTGTAGGTATCTCAGTTCGGTGTAGGTCGTTCGCTCCAAGCTGGGCTGTGT
GCACGAACCCCCCGTTCAGCCCGACCGCTGCGCCTTATCCGGTAACTATCGTCTTGAGTCCAACCCGGTA
AGACACGACTTATCGCCACTGGCAGCAGCCACTGGTAACAGGATTAGCAGAGCGAGGTATGTAGGCGGTG
CTACAGAGTTCTTGAAGTGGTGGCCTAACTACGGCTACACTAGAAGAACAGTATTTGGTATCTGCGCTCT
GCTGAAGCCAGTTACCTTCGGAAAAAGAGTTGGTAGCTCTTGATCCGGCAAACAAACCACCGCTGGTAGC
GGTGGTTTTTTTGTTTGCAAGCAGCAGATTACGCGCAGAAAAAAAGGATCTCAAGAAGATCCTTTGATCT
TTTCTACGGGGTCTGACGCTCAGTGGAACGAAAACTCACGTTAAGGGATTTTGGTCATGAGATTATCAAA
AAGGATCTTCACCTAGATCCTTTTAAATTAAAAATGAAGTTTTAAATCAATCTAAAGTATATATGAGTAA
ACTTGGTCTGACAGTTACCAATGCTTAATCAGTGAGGCACCTATCTCAGCGATCTGTCTATTTCGTTCAT
CCATAGTTGCCTGACTCCCCGTCGTGTAGATAACTACGATACGGGAGGGCTTACCATCTGGCCCCAGTGC
TGCAATGATACCGCGAGAACCACGCTCACCGGCTCCAGATTTATCAGCAATAAACCAGCCAGCCGGAAGG
GCCGAGCGCAGAAGTGGTCCTGCAACTTTATCCGCCTCCATCCAGTCTATTAATTGTTGCCGGGAAGCTA
GAGTAAGTAGTTCGCCAGTTAATAGTTTGCGCAACGTTGTTGCCATTGCTACAGGCATCGTGGTGTCACG
CTCGTCGTTTGGTATGGCTTCATTCAGCTCCGGTTCCCAACGATCAAGGCGAGTTACATGATCCCCCATG
TTGTGCAAAAAAGCGGTTAGCTCCTTCGGTCCTCCGATCGTTGTCAGAAGTAAGTTGGCCGCAGTGTTAT
CACTCATGGTTATGGCAGCACTGCATAATTCTCTTACTGTCATGCCATCCGTAAGATGCTTTTCTGTGAC
TGGTGAGTACTCAACCAAGTCATTCTGAGAATAGTGTATGCGGCGACCGAGTTGCTCTTGCCCGGCGTCA
ATACGGGATAATACCGCGCCACATAGCAGAACTTTAAAAGTGCTCATCATTGGAAAACGTTCTTCGGGGC
GAAAACTCTCAAGGATCTTACCGCTGTTGAGATCCAGTTCGATGTAACCCACTCGTGCACCCAACTGATC
TTCAGCATCTTTTACTTTCACCAGCGTTTCTGGGTGAGCAAAAACAGGAAGGCAAAATGCCGCAAAAAAG
GGAATAAGGGCGACACGGAAATGTTGAATACTCATACTCTTCCTTTTTCAATATTATTGAAGCATTTATC
AAGGTTATTGTCTCATGAGCGGATACATATTTGAATGTATTTAGAAAAATAAACAAATAGGGGTTCCGCG
CACGAATTGGCCAGCGCTGCCATTTTTGGGGTGAGGCCGTTCGCGGCCGAGGGGCGCAGCCCCTGGGGGG
ATGGGAGGCCCGCGTTAGCGGGCCGGGAGGGTTCGAGAAGGGGGGGCACCCCCCTTCGGCGTGCGCGGTC
ACGCGCACAGGGCGCAGCCCTGGTTAAAAACAAGGTTTATAAATATTGGTTTAAAAGCAGGTTAAAAGAC
AGGTTAGCGGTGGCCGAAAAACGGGCGGAAACCCTTGCAAATGCTGGATTTTCTGCCTGTGGACAGCCCC
TCAAATGTCAATAGGTGCGCCCCTCATCTGTCAGCACTCTGCCCCTCAAGTGTCAAGGATCGCGCCCCTC
ATCTGTCAGTAGTCGCGCCCCTCAAGTGTCAATACCGCAGGGCACTTATCCCCAGGCTTGTCCACATCAT
CTGTGGGAAACTCGCGTAAAATCAGGCGTTTTCGCCGATTTGCGAGGCTGGCCAGCTCCACGTCGCCGGC
CGAAATCGAGCCTGCCCCTCATCTGTCAACGCCGCGCCGGGTGAGTCGGCCCCTCAAGTGTCAACGTCCG
CCCCTCATCTGTCAGTGAGGGCCAAGTTTTCCGCGAGGTATCCACAACGCCGGCGGCCGCGGTGTCTCGC
ACACGGCTTCGACGGCGTTTCTGGCGCGTTTGCAGGGCCATAGACGGCCGCCAGCCCAGCGGCGAGGGCA
ACCAGCCCGGTGAGCGTCGCAAAGGAGATCCTGATCTGACTGATGGGCTGCCTGTATCGAGTGGTGATTT
TGTGCCGAGCTGCCGGTCGGGGAGCTGTTGGCTGGCTGGTGGCAGGATATATTGTGGTGTAAACAAATTG
ACGCTTAGACAACTTAATAACACATTGCGGACGTTTTTAATGTACTGGGGTGGATGCAGTGGGCCCCACT
CTGTGAAGACAATGCCGAATTCGGATCCGGAGTGGAAGATTCAGAAAATCTCCATCAACAAATAATCCAA
GTAAGGATTAATGGATTGATCAACAAGATTGATGAAAAGTCAAAAACAAAAATCAATTATGCACACCAGC
ATGTGTTGATCACCAGCTATTGTGGGACACCAATTTCGTCCACAGACATCAACATCTTATCGTCCTTTGA
AGATAAGATAATAATGTTGAAGATAAGAGTGGGAGCCACCACTAAAACATTGCTTTGTCAAAAGCTAAAA
AAGATGATGCCCGACAGCCACTTGTGTGAAGCATGTGAAGCCGGTCCCTCCACTAAGAAAATTAGTGAAG
CATCTTCCAGTGGTCCCTCCACTCACAGCTCAATCAGTGAGCAACAGGACGAAGGAAATGACGTAAGCCA
TGACGTCTAATCCCACAAGAATTTCCTTATATAAGGAACACAAATCAGAAGGTACTGTATTTTTACAACA
ATTACCAACAACAACAAACAACAAACAACATTACAATTACTATTTACAATTACAATGGAGGACGCCAAAA
ACATAAAGAAAGGCCCGGCGCCATTCTATCCGCTGGAAGATGGAACCGCTGGAGAGCAACTGCATAAGGC
TATGAAGAGATACGCCCTGGTTCCTGGAACAATTGCTTTTACAGATGCACATATCGAGGTGGACATCACT
TACGCTGAGTACTTCGAAATGTCCGTTCGGTTGGCAGAAGCTATGAAACGATATGGGCTGAATACAAATC
ACAGAATCGTCGTATGCAGTGAAAACTCTCTTCAATTCTTTATGCCGGTGTTGGGCGCGTTATTTATCGG
AGTTGCAGTTGCGCCCGCGAACGACATTTATAATGAACGTGAATTGCTCAACAGTATGGGCATTTCGCAG
CCTACCGTGGTGTTCGTTTCCAAAAAGGGGTTGCAAAAAATTTTGAACGTGCAAAAAAAGCTCCCAATCA
TCCAAAAAATTATTATCATGGATTCTAAAACGGATTACCAGGGATTTCAGTCGATGTACACGTTCGTCAC
ATCTCATCTACCTCCCGGTTTTAATGAATACGATTTTGTGCCAGAGTCCTTCGATAGGGACAAGACAATT
GCACTGATCATGAACTCCTCTGGATCTACTGGTCTGCCTAAAGGTGTCGCTCTGCCTCATAGAACTGCCT
GCGTGAGATTCTCGCATGCCAGAGATCCTATTTTTGGCAATCAAATCATTCCGGATACTGCGATTTTAAG
TGTTGTTCCATTCCATCACGGTTTTGGAATGTTTACTACACTCGGATATTTGATATGTGGATTTCGAGTC
GTCTTAATGTATAGATTTGAAGAAGAACTGTTTCTGAGGAGCCTTCAGGATTACAAGATTCAAAGTGCGC
TGCTGGTGCCAACCCTATTCTCCTTCTTCGCCAAAAGCACTCTGATTGACAAATACGATTTATCTAATTT
ACACGAAATTGCTTCTGGTGGCGCTCCCCTCTCTAAGGAAGTCGGGGAAGCGGTTGCCAAGAGGTTCCAT
CTGCCAGGTATCAGGCAAGGATATGGGCTCACTGAGACTACATCAGCTATTCTGATTACACCCGAGGGGG
ATGATAAACCGGGCGCGGTCGGTAAAGTTGTTCCATTTTTTGAAGCGAAGGTTGTGGATCTGGATACCGG
GAAAACGCTGGGCGTTAATCAAAGAGGCGAACTGTGTGTGAGAGGTCCTATGATTATGTCCGGTTATGTA
AACAATCCGGAAGCGACCAACGCCTTGATTGACAAGGATGGATGGCTACATTCTGGAGACATAGCTTACT
GGGACGAGGACGAACACTTCTTCATCGTTGACCGCCTGAAGTCTCTGATTAAGTACAAAGGCTATCAGGT
GGCTCCCGCTGAATTGGAATCCATCTTGCTCCAACACCCCAACATCTTCGACGCAGGTGTCGCAGGTCTG
CCCGACGATGACGCCGGTGAACTTCCCGCCGCCGTTGTTGTTTTGGAGCACGGAAAGACGATGACGGAAA
AAGAGATCGTGGATTACGTCGCCAGTCAAGTAACAACCGCGAAAAAGTTGCGCGGAGGAGTTGTGTTTGT
GGACGAAGTACCGAAAGGTCTTACCGGAAAACTCGACGCAAGAAAAATCAGAGAGATCCTCATAAAGGCC
AAGAAGGGCGGAAAGATCGCCGTGGGTTCGGATTATAAGGACCATGACGGAGACTATAAGGACCATGACC
TCGACGCTGCAGCAGCGGATTATAAGGACGATGACGATAAGTGAGCTTGTCCTGCTTTAATGAGATATGC
GAGAAGCCTATGATCGCATGATATTTGCTTTCAATTCTGTTGTGCACGTTGTAAAAAACCTGAGCATGTG
TAGCTCAGATCCTTACCGCCGGTTTCGGTTCATTCTAATGAATATATCACCCGTTACTATCGTATTTTTA
TGAATAATATTCTCCGTTCAATTTACTGATTGTACCCTACTACTTATATGTACAATATTAAAATGAAAAC
AATATATTGTGCTGAATAGGTTTATAGCGACATCTATGATAGAGCGCCACAATAACAAACAATTGCGTTT
TATTATTACAAATCCAATTTTAAAAAAAGCGGCAGAACCGGTCAAACCTAAAAGACTGATTACATAAATC
TTATTCAAATTTCAAAAGTGCCCCAGGGGCTAGTATCTACGACACACCGAGCGGCGAACTAATAACGCTC
ACTGAAGGGAACTCCGGTTCCCCGCCGGCGCGCATGGGTGAGATTCCTTGAAGTTGAGTATTGGCCGTCC
GCTCTACCGAAAGTTACGGGCACCATTCAACCCGGTCCAGCACGGCGGCCGGGTAACCGACTTGCTGCCC
CGAGAATTATGCAGCATTTTTTTGGTGTATGTGGGCCCCAAATGAAGTGCAGGTCAAACCTTGACAGTGA
CGACAAATCGTTGGGCGGGTCCAGGGCGAATTTTGCGACAACATGTCGAGGCTCAGCAGGACCGCT
Features (pLannotate 1.2.2; 11 found; start..end, strand, type, name):
     42..66      +  misc_feature   RB T-DNA repeat: right border repeat from nopaline C58 T-DNA
    178..198     -  CDS            TetR (fragment): tetracycline resistance regulatory protein; tetR
    225..1370    -  CDS            trfA: TRFA_ECOLX - Experimental evidence at protein level: Swiss-Prot protein existence level 1. Also involved in plasmid copy number control, promoting intermolecular coupling of protein bound iterons at oriV, which inhibits replication initiation. From Escherichia coli.
   1706..2294    -  rep_origin     ori: high-copy-number ColE1/pMB1/pBR322/pUC origin of replication
   2465..3325    -  CDS            AmpR: β-lactamase; bla; confers resistance to ampicillin, carbenicillin, and related antibiotics
   3326..3430    -  promoter       AmpR promoter: bla
   3517..4148    -  rep_origin     oriV: incP origin of replication
   4240..4264    +  misc_feature   LB T-DNA repeat: left border repeat from nopaline C58 T-DNA
   4828..4883    +  misc_feature   TMV Ω: translational enhancer from the tobacco mosaic virus 5'-leader sequence (Gallie et al., 1988)
   4885..6534    +  CDS            luciferase: firefly luciferase; luc+; enhanced luc+ version of the luciferase gene
   6632..7339    +  terminator     OCS terminator: octopine synthase terminator
