[The description below was written by a language model from this plasmid's Addgene catalogue record and pLannotate feature annotations shown in this document.]
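Description:
pEPYC1CB0328 is a MoClo (Golden Gate modular cloning) Level 1 plasmid carrying a single firefly luciferase reporter transcription unit for plants, built in the pICH47732 acceptor backbone. The backbone is a binary-type vector. The 7,346 nt sequence contains nopaline-type left and right T-DNA border repeats flanking the cassette. It also carries an incP oriV origin with the trfA replication initiator gene, a pairing that supports broad-host-range replication, alongside a high-copy ColE1/pUC-type origin for propagation in E. coli. Selection is by ampicillin through the β-lactamase gene and its native promoter. A very short TetR fragment annotated near the right border appears to be a backbone remnant rather than a functional gene. The cassette was assembled through BsaI sites that were destroyed during cloning, as is typical of Type IIS one-pot assembly.

The insert is described as MMV(ΔMADS+2)::TMV::LucF::Flag::ocsT. A synthetic variant of the MMV promoter drives the unit; the name suggests altered MADS-type elements, but the record does not explain the modification. This promoter was not picked up by the automated annotation, though it presumably lies in the unannotated region between the left border and the leader. It is followed by the tobacco mosaic virus Ω 5′ leader, which acts as a translational enhancer. Next come the luc+ firefly luciferase coding sequence, a Flag epitope tag (listed in the catalogue name but not annotated) and the octopine synthase terminator.

The plasmid comes from work on rational design of minimal synthetic plant promoters. It serves as a quantitative reporter in which luciferase output reflects the strength of this promoter variant. It can be used directly or assembled into higher-level multigene MoClo constructs.
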