Addgene plasmid #154673: pEPYC1CB0328
Purpose: MoClo Level 1 luciferase reporter
Depositing lab: Nicola Patron. Depositing organization: Earlham Institute. Publication: Rational design of minimal synthetic promoters for plants. Cai YM, Kallam K, Tidd H, Gendarini G, Salzman A, Patron NJ. Nucleic Acids Res. 2020 Aug 28. pii: 5897334. doi: 10.1093/nar/gkaa682. PubMed 32856047.
Backbone
  Vector backbone: pICH47732
  Vector type: Synthetic Biology
Growth in bacteria
  Bacterial resistance: Ampicillin, 100 μg/mL
  Growth temperature: 37°C
  Growth strain: NEB Stable
  Copy number: High Copy
Gene/Insert
  Gene/Insert name: MMV(ΔMADS+2) Firefly luciferase expression cassette [MMV(ΔMADS+2)::TMV::LucF::Flag::ocsT]
  Species: Synthetic
  Cloning method: Restriction Enzyme; 5′ cloning site BsaI (destroyed during cloning); 3′ cloning site BsaI (destroyed during cloning)
Terms and licenses: Academic/Nonprofit Terms; Industry Terms: Not Available to Industry
Depositor comments: Please visit https://www.biorxiv.org/content/10.1101/2020.05.14.095406v1 for bioRxiv preprint.
How to cite: pEPYC1CB0328 was a gift from Nicola Patron (Addgene plasmid # 154673 ; http://n2t.net/addgene:154673 ; RRID:Addgene_154673)
